Addgene plasmid #27524: pBS ZfHoxb5a
Depositing lab: Victoria Prince. Depositing organization: University of Chicago.
Backbone
  Vector backbone: pBluescript
  Backbone size w/o insert (bp): 3000
  Vector type: Cloning vector
Growth in bacteria
  Bacterial resistance: Ampicillin, 100 μg/mL
  Growth temperature: 37°C
  Growth strain: DH5alpha
  Copy number: High Copy
Gene/Insert
  Gene/Insert name: Hoxb5a (alt name: partial clone)
  Species: D. rerio (zebrafish)
  Insert size (bp): 600
  Entrez Gene: hoxb5a (a.k.a. ZF-21, ZF21, hox-2.1, hox-B5, hoxb5, wu:fc38c09, z-18)
  Cloning method: Restriction Enzyme; 5′ cloning site BamHI (not destroyed)
  Sequencing primers: 5′ T3; 3′ T7
Terms and licenses: Academic/Nonprofit Terms; Industry Terms: Not Available to Industry
How to cite: pBS ZfHoxb5a was a gift from Victoria Prince (Addgene plasmid # 27524 ; http://n2t.net/addgene:27524 ; RRID:Addgene_27524)
