[The description below was written by a language model from this plasmid's Addgene catalogue record.]
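Description:
pBS ZfHoxb5a is a bacterial cloning plasmid built on the pBluescript backbone (about 3 kb) that carries a partial clone of the zebrafish (Danio rerio) homeobox gene hoxb5a. The insert is roughly 600 bp, so it represents only a fragment of the gene rather than a complete coding sequence; the record does not say which portion of the transcript is covered. The fragment was introduced by restriction cloning, with a BamHI site retained at the 5′ end, while the 3′ cloning site is not stated. The plasmid is maintained at high copy number in E. coli and selected with ampicillin.

No feature table accompanies the entry, so the arrangement of elements can only be inferred from the backbone and the listed sequencing primers. T3 is given as the 5′ primer and T7 as the 3′ primer, consistent with the standard pBluescript layout, in which the multiple cloning site is flanked by opposing T3 and T7 bacteriophage RNA polymerase promoters. These sites allow the insert to be sequenced from either side and, in principle, transcribed in vitro in either orientation after linearisation. There is no eukaryotic promoter, tag or reporter recorded, so the plasmid is not designed for expression in animal cells or embryos.

The record does not state an intended application. Partial cDNA clones of developmental genes in pBluescript-type vectors are commonly used as templates for labelled antisense riboprobes for in situ hybridisation, or as a source of the fragment for subcloning, and this construct would be suited to such uses in studying hoxb5a expression in zebrafish.
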