>Addgene plasmid #27524 | pBS ZfHoxb5a | addgene partial sequence | sequence record 33923 | 27524 with T3
GGCGGCCGCTCTAGAACTAGTGGATCCGACCAAGATCTACAAATCAAGCCCTCTAAAACAACCTAAATGA
GCTCTTACTTTGTAAACTCGTTCTCAGGGCGCTACCCAAATGGCCCTGACTATCAGTTACTAAATTATGG
AACTAGCAGCAGCGCTATGAACGCTTCGTACAGGGACTCCGGCACCATGCATTCAGGCTCTTACGGCTAC
AACTACAATGGAATGGACCTAAGCGTCAATCGTTCAACCAGCACTGGCCACTTTGGGGCGGTTGGGGACA
ACTCCCGGGTCTTCCAGTCTCCAGCTCCGGAGACGCGATTCCGGCAGCCATCAAGCTGCTCGCTCGCGTC
TCCGGAGCCGCTGCCTTGTTCCAACAGCGAAAGCCTTGGACCCAAAGGCTCTTCGCCCCCTTCCGACCAA
AGCACCACCACTGCGGGTAATAATCTCAACAGCAACACACATTTTACAGAAATCGACGAGGCCAGTGCTT
CATCGGAGACCGAGGAGGCGTCTCACAGAGCGAACAACTCTGCACCCCGGACACAACAGAAGCAAGAGAC
CACGGCAACCTCCACTACCTCGGCGACGTCCGATGGCCAAGCTCCCCAAATATTCCCTTGGATGAGGAAT
TCGATATCAAGCTTATCGATACCGTCGACCTCGAGGGGGGGCCCGGTACCCAATTCGCCCTATAGTGAGT
CGTATTACGCGCGCTCACTGGCCGTCGTTTTACAACGTCGTGACTGGGAAAACCCTGGCGTTACCCAACT
TAATCGCCTTGCAGCACATCCCCCTTTCGCCAGCTGGCGTAATAGCGAAGAGGCCCGCACCGATCGCCCT
TCCCAACAGTTGCGCAGCCTGAATGGCGAATGGAAATTGTAAGCGTTAATATTTTGTTAAAATTCGCGTT
AAATTTTTGTT
